Addgene plasmid #15197: RCAS(B) En cRaxL HD (CC#520)
Depositing lab: Connie Cepko. Depositing organization: Harvard Medical School. Publication: The chicken RaxL gene plays a role in the initiation of photoreceptor differentiation. Chen CM, Cepko CL. Development. 2002 Dec . 129(23):5363-75. 10.1242/dev.00114 PubMed 12403708.
Backbone
  Vector backbone: RCASBP (B)
  Backbone size w/o insert (bp): 11600
  Vector type: Retroviral ; Avian expression
Growth in bacteria
  Bacterial resistance: Ampicillin, 100 μg/mL
  Growth temperature: 37°C
  Growth strain: DH5alpha
  Copy number: High Copy
Gene/Insert
  Gene/Insert name: RaxL (alt name: Rax2)
  Species: G. gallus (chicken)
  Cloning method: Restriction Enzyme; 5′ cloning site ClaI (not destroyed); 3′ cloning site ClaI (not destroyed)
  Sequencing primers: 5′ n/a
Terms and licenses: Academic/Nonprofit Terms; Industry Terms: Not Available to Industry
Depositor comments: A fusion construct containing the engrailed repressor domain and the homeodomain of RaxL.
How to cite: RCAS(B) En cRaxL HD (CC#520) was a gift from Connie Cepko (Addgene plasmid # 15197 ; http://n2t.net/addgene:15197 ; RRID:Addgene_15197)
