[The description below was written by a language model from this plasmid's Addgene catalogue record.]
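Description:
RCAS(B) En cRaxL HD is a replication-competent avian retroviral vector built on the RCASBP(B) backbone (about 11.6 kb without insert). RCAS vectors are derived from Rous sarcoma virus; they retain the viral genes needed for replication, and the src oncogene is replaced by a ClaI cloning site. The "BP" designation refers to the Bryan high-titre polymerase, and "(B)" indicates the subgroup B envelope, which determines which avian cells can be infected. Because the virus is replication competent, it spreads from an initially transfected or infected population to neighbouring susceptible cells in culture or in the embryo. In bacteria the plasmid is maintained as a high-copy construct under ampicillin selection.

The insert, placed in the ClaI site with both sites preserved, encodes a chimeric protein that joins the Engrailed transcriptional repressor domain to the homeodomain of chicken RaxL (also called Rax2). Fusions of this type are generally used as dominant-negative or obligate-repressor reagents: the homeodomain should direct the protein to the factor's normal DNA targets, where the Engrailed domain silences transcription rather than activating it. In RCAS vectors the insert is normally expressed from a spliced message driven by the viral LTR. The record gives no separate promoter, insert size, tags or feature map, so the exact domain boundaries cannot be stated.

The associated publication concerns the role of RaxL in initiating photoreceptor differentiation in the chicken. The construct therefore fits use as a tool for interfering with RaxL function in avian tissue such as the developing retina.
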