>Addgene plasmid #15197 | RCAS(B) En cRaxL HD (CC#520) | addgene partial sequence | sequence record 21669 | RCAS-F 5'-ACATGGGTGGTGGTATAGCGCTTGCG-3'
TCGAGGAGGAGGAAGAAGCTATTGGTAATTGTGAAATACGCTTTTGTCTGTGTGCTGCAGGAGCTGAGCT
GACTCTGCTGGTGGCCTCGCGTACCACTGTGGCATCGATTCTAGACCACTGTGGCCAGGCGGTAGCTGGG
ACGTGCAGCCGACCACCATGGCTGCTGCTGAGGAGGAACAGCCCAAGAAGAAGCACCGGCGGAACCGCAC
CACGTTCACCACCTACCAGCTGCACGAGCTGGAGCGCGCCTTCGAGAAGTCCCACTACCCCGACGTGTAC
AGCCGCGAGGAGCTGGCCATGAAGGTCAACCTGCCCGAGGTCCGCGTGCAGGTCTGGTTCCAGAACCGGC
GAGCCAAGTGGAGGCGGCAGGAGAAGATGGAGGCCAGCTCCATGAAGCTCCACGACACCCCCATGCTGTC
CGAATTCCGCGATGCCCTGGAGGATCGCTGCAGCCCACAGTCAGCGCCCAGCCCCATTACCCTACAAATG
CAGCATCTTCACCACCAGCAACAGCAGCAGCAGCAACAGCAGCAGCAAATGCAGCACCTCCACCAGCTGC
AGCAACTGCAGCAGTTGCACCAACAGCAACTGGCCGCCGGTGTCTTCCACCATCCGGCAATGGCCTTCGA
TGCCGCTGCAGCCGCCGCTGCTGCAGCTGCTGCTGCGGCCGCCCACGCTCATGCTGCTGCACTGCAGCAG
CGCCTCAGTGGCAGTGGATCGCCCGCATCCTGCTCCACGCCCGCCTCGTCCACGCCGCTGA
